>Addgene plasmid #123786 | MTK3b_005 | addgene full sequence | sequence record 249091 | Addgene NGS Result
CAATCATGACCAAAATCCCTTAACGTGAGTTTTCGTTCCACTGAGCGTCAGACCCCGTAGAAAAGATCAA
AGGATCTTCTTGAGATCCTTTTTTTCTGCGCGTAATCTGCTGCTTGCAAACAAAAAAACCACCGCTACCA
GCGGTGGTTTGTTTGCCGGATCAAGAGCTACCAACTCTTTTTCCGAAGGTAACTGGCTTCAGCAGAGCGC
AGATACCAAATACTGTTCTTCTAGTGTAGCCGTAGTTAGGCCACCACTTCAAGAACTCTGTAGCACCGCC
TACATACCTCGCTCTGCTAATCCTGTTACCAGTGGCTGCTGCCAGTGGCGATAAGTCGTGTCTTACCGGG
TTGGACTCAAGACGATAGTTACCGGATAAGGCGCAGCGGTCGGGCTGAACGGGGGGTTCGTGCACACAGC
CCAGCTTGGAGCGAACGACCTACACCGAACTGAGATACCTACAGCGTGAGCTATGAGAAAGCGCCACGCT
TCCCGAAGGGAGAAAGGCGGACAGGTATCCGGTAAGCGGCAGGGTCGGAACAGGAGAGCGCACGAGGGAG
CTTCCAGGGGGAAACGCCTGGTATCTTTATAGTCCTGTCGGGTTTCGCCACCTCTGACTTGAGCGTCGAT
TTTTGTGATGCTCGTCAGGGGGGCGGAGCCTATGGAAAAACGCCAGCAACGCGGCCTTTTTACGGTTCCT
GGCCTTTTGCTGGCCTTTTGCTCACATGTTCTTTCCTGCGTTATCCCCTGATTCTGTGGATAACCGTAGT
CGGTCTCATTCTGCGCGTAAGGTCGATCTCACCTCCTGCGATCGCGAGCCGATCCACATCCCCGGCAGCA
TTCAGCCGTGCGGCTGCCTGCTAGCCTGCGACGCGCAGGCGGTGCGGATCACGCGCATTACGGAAAATGC
CGGCGCGTTCTTTGGACGCGAAACTCCGCGGGTCGGTGAGCTACTCGCCGATTACTTTGGCGAAACCGAA
GCCCATGCGCTGCGCAACGCACTGGCGCAGTCCTCCGATCCAAAGCGACCGGCGCTGATCTTCGGTTGGC
GCGACGGCCTGACCGGCCGCACCTTCGACATCTCACTGCATCGCCATGACGGTACATCGATCATCGAGTT
CGAGCCTGCGGCGGCCGAACAGGCCGACAATCCGCTGCGGCTGACGCGGCAGATCATCGCGCGCACCAAA
GAACTGAAGTCGCTCGAAGAGATGGCCGCACGGGTGCCGCGCTATCTGCAGGCGATGCTCGGCTATCACC
GCGTGATGTTGTACCGCTTCGCGGACGACGGCTCCGGGATGGTGATCGGCGAGGCGAAGCGCAGCGACCT
GGAGAGCTTTCTCGGTCAGCACTTTCCGGCGTCGCTGGTCCCGCAGCAGGCGCGGCTACTGTACTTGAAG
AACGCGATCCGCGTGGTATCGGATTCGCGCGGCATCAGCAGCCGGATCGTGCCCGAGCACGACGCCTCCG
GCGCCGCGCTCGATCTGTCGTTCGCGCACCTGCGCAGCATCTCGCCCTGCCATCTCGAATTTCTGCGGAA
CATGGGCGTCAGCGCCTCGATGTCGCTGTCGATCATCATTGACGGCACGCTATGGGGATTGATCATCTGT
CATCATTACGAGCCGCGTGCCGTGCCGATGGCGCAGCGCGTCGCGGCCGAAATGTTCGCCGACTTCTTAT
CGCTGCACTTCACCGCCGCCCACCACCAACGCGGATCCTGAGACCAGACCAATAAAAAACGCCCGGCGGC
AACCGAGCGTTCTGAACAAATCCAGATGGAGTTCTGAGGTCATTACTGGATCTATCAACAGGAGTCCAAG
CGAGCTCGATATCAAATTACGCCCCGCCCTGCCACTCATCGCAGTACTGTTGTAATTCATTAAGCATTCT
GCCGACATGGAAGCCATCACAAACGGCATGATGAACCTGAATCGCCAGCGGCATCAGCACCTTGTCGCCT
TGCGTATAATATTTGCCCATGGTGAAAACGGGGGCGAAGAAGTTGTCCATATTGGCCACGTTTAAATCAA
AACTGGTGAAACTCACCCAGGGATTGGCTGAAACGAAAAACATATTCTCAATAAACCCTTTAGGGAAATA
GGCCAGGTTTTCACCGTAACACGCCACATCTTGCGAATATATGTGTAGAAACTGCCGGAAATCGTCGTGG
TATTCACTCCAGAGCGATGAAAACGTTTCAGTTTGCTCATGGAAAACGGTGTAACAAGGGTGAACACTAT
CCCATATCACCAGCTCACCGTCTTTCATTGCCATACGAAATTCCGGATGAGCATTCATCAGGCGGGCAAG
AATGTGAATAAAGGCCGGATAAAACTTGTGCTTATTTTTCTTTACGGTCTTTAAAAAGGCCGTAATATCC
AGCTGAACGGTCTGGTTATAGGTACATTGAGCAACTGACTGAAATGCCTCAAAATGTTCTTTACGATGCC
ATTGGGATATATCAACGGTGGTATATCCAGTGATTTTTTTCTCCATTTTAGCTTCCTTAGCTCCTGAAAA
TCTCGATAACTCAAAAAATACGCCCGGTAGTGATCTTATTTCATTATGGTGAAAGTTGGAACCTCTTACG
TGCCCGAT
Features (pLannotate 1.2.2; 5 found; start..end, strand, type, name):
     80..668     +  rep_origin     ori: high-copy-number ColE1/pMB1/pBR322/pUC origin of replication
    783..1712    +  CDS            iRFP670: iRFP670 is a basic (constitutively fluorescent) near ir fluorescent protein published in 2013, derived from Rhodopseudomonas palustris CGA009. It has low acid sensitivity. It requires the cofactor biliverdin for fluorescence.
   1732..1766    -  terminator     lambda t0 terminator: minimal transcription terminator from phage lambda (Scholtissek and Grosse, 1987)
   1840..2496    -  CDS            cat: CAT_ECOLX - Experimental evidence at protein level: Swiss-Prot protein existence level 1. This enzyme is an effector of chloramphenicol resistance in bacteria. From Escherichia coli. This protein is used as a marker in many commonly used cloning vectors, such as pACYC184.
   2497..2594    -  promoter       cat promoter: promoter of the E. coli cat gene encoding chloramphenicol acetyltransferase
