[The description below was written by a language model from this plasmid's Addgene catalogue record and pLannotate feature annotations shown in this document.]
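Description:
MTK3b_005 is a small (about 2.6 kb) part plasmid from the Mammalian Toolkit (MTK), a hierarchical modular cloning system for assembling genetic circuits for mammalian cells. It is built on the MTK0_027 part-entry backbone and, although catalogued as a mammalian expression vector, it is a storage and donor plasmid rather than a functional expression construct. The annotated features include no mammalian promoter, polyadenylation signal or mammalian selection marker. It is propagated in E. coli through a high-copy ColE1/pUC-type origin of replication. Selection is with chloramphenicol, conferred by the cat (chloramphenicol acetyltransferase) gene under its native cat promoter and followed by a lambda t0 transcription terminator.

The payload is the coding sequence for iRFP670, a constitutively fluorescent near-infrared protein engineered from a Rhodopseudomonas palustris bacteriophytochrome. It needs biliverdin as a chromophore cofactor to fluoresce. The insert was placed into the backbone through BsmBI sites that were destroyed during cloning, as is typical when a part is domesticated into a toolkit entry vector. It is formatted as a Type 3b part, and the depositor notes that this position is used for coding sequences in the MTK. The record does not describe the flanking overhangs or the enzyme sites used to release the part.

In practice the plasmid supplies iRFP670 for assembly with other toolkit parts, such as promoters and terminators held on separate plasmids, into complete transcriptional units. There it can provide a far-red/near-infrared reporter that is spectrally distinct from common green and red fluorescent proteins.
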