Addgene plasmid #123786: MTK3b_005
Purpose: Encodes iRFP670 as a Type 3b part to be used in the MTK system
Depositing lab: Hana El-Samad. Depositing organization: University of California, San Francisco (UCSF). Publication: A Toolkit for Rapid Modular Construction of Biological Circuits in Mammalian Cells. Fonseca JP, Bonny AR, Kumar GR, Ng AH, Town J, Wu QC, Aslankoohi E, Chen SY, Dods G, Harrigan P, Osimiri LC, Kistler AL, El-Samad H. ACS Synth Biol. 2019 Nov 15;8(11):2593-2606. doi: 10.1021/acssynbio.9b00322. Epub 2019 Nov 5. PubMed 31686495.
Backbone
  Vector backbone: MTK0_027
  Vector type: Mammalian Expression
Growth in bacteria
  Bacterial resistance: Chloramphenicol, 25 μg/mL
  Growth temperature: 37°C
  Growth strain: DH5alpha
  Copy number: Unknown
Gene/Insert
  Gene/Insert name: iRFP670
  Species: Synthetic
  Cloning method: Restriction Enzyme; 5′ cloning site BsmBI (destroyed during cloning); 3′ cloning site BsmBI (destroyed during cloning)
Terms and licenses: Academic/Nonprofit Terms; Industry Terms: Not Available to Industry
Depositor comments: Type 3b parts are used for coding sequences in the MTK. Please visit https://www.biorxiv.org/content/10.1101/506188v2 for BioRxiv preprint
How to cite: MTK3b_005 was a gift from Hana El-Samad (Addgene plasmid # 123786 ; http://n2t.net/addgene:123786 ; RRID:Addgene_123786)
